>Addgene plasmid #105185 | pLN429 (FuGW-G8p-mKate2) | addgene full sequence | sequence record 201250 | Addgene NGS Result
GTCGACGGATCGGGAGATCTCCCGATCCCCTATGGTGCACTCTCAGTACAATCTGCTCTGATGCCGCATA
GTTAAGCCAGTATCTGCTCCCTGCTTGTGTGTTGGAGGTCGCTGAGTAGTGCGCGAGCAAAATTTAAGCT
ACAACAAGGCAAGGCTTGACCGACAATTGCATGAAGAATCTGCTTAGGGTTAGGCGTTTTGCGCTGCTTC
GCGATGTACGGGCCAGATATACGCGTTGACATTGATTATTGACTAGTTATTAATAGTAATCAATTACGGG
GTCATTAGTTCATAGCCCATATATGGAGTTCCGCGTTACATAACTTACGGTAAATGGCCCGCCTGGCTGA
CCGCCCAACGACCCCCGCCCATTGACGTCAATAATGACGTATGTTCCCATAGTAACGCCAATAGGGACTT
TCCATTGACGTCAATGGGTGGAGTATTTACGGTAAACTGCCCACTTGGCAGTACATCAAGTGTATCATAT
GCCAAGTACGCCCCCTATTGACGTCAATGACGGTAAATGGCCCGCCTGGCATTATGCCCAGTACATGACC
TTATGGGACTTTCCTACTTGGCAGTACATCTACGTATTAGTCATCGCTATTACCATGGTGATGCGGTTTT
GGCAGTACATCAATGGGCGTGGATAGCGGTTTGACTCACGGGGATTTCCAAGTCTCCACCCCATTGACGT
CAATGGGAGTTTGTTTTGGCACCAAAATCAACGGGACTTTCCAAAATGTCGTAACAACTCCGCCCCATTG
ACGCAAATGGGCGGTAGGCGTGTACGGTGGGAGGTCTATATAAGCAGCGCGTTTTGCCTGTACTGGGTCT
CTCTGGTTAGACCAGATCTGAGCCTGGGAGCTCTCTGGCTAACTAGGGAACCCACTGCTTAAGCCTCAAT
AAAGCTTGCCTTGAGTGCTTCAAGTAGTGTGTGCCCGTCTGTTGTGTGACTCTGGTAACTAGAGATCCCT
CAGACCCTTTTAGTCAGTGTGGAAAATCTCTAGCAGTGGCGCCCGAACAGGGACTTGAAAGCGAAAGGGA
AACCAGAGGAGCTCTCTCGACGCAGGACTCGGCTTGCTGAAGCGCGCACGGCAAGAGGCGAGGGGCGGCG
ACTGGTGAGTACGCCAAAAATTTTGACTAGCGGAGGCTAGAAGGAGAGAGATGGGTGCGAGAGCGTCAGT
ATTAAGCGGGGGAGAATTAGATCGCGATGGGAAAAAATTCGGTTAAGGCCAGGGGGAAAGAAAAAATATA
AATTAAAACATATAGTATGGGCAAGCAGGGAGCTAGAACGATTCGCAGTTAATCCTGGCCTGTTAGAAAC
ATCAGAAGGCTGTAGACAAATACTGGGACAGCTACAACCATCCCTTCAGACAGGATCAGAAGAACTTAGA
TCATTATATAATACAGTAGCAACCCTCTATTGTGTGCATCAAAGGATAGAGATAAAAGACACCAAGGAAG
CTTTAGACAAGATAGAGGAAGAGCAAAACAAAAGTAAGACCACCGCACAGCAAGCGGCCGCTGATCTTCA
GACCTGGAGGAGGAGATATGAGGGACAATTGGAGAAGTGAATTATATAAATATAAAGTAGTAAAAATTGA
ACCATTAGGAGTAGCACCCACCAAGGCAAAGAGAAGAGTGGTGCAGAGAGAAAAAAGAGCAGTGGGAATA
GGAGCTTTGTTCCTTGGGTTCTTGGGAGCAGCAGGAAGCACTATGGGCGCAGCGTCAATGACGCTGACGG
TACAGGCCAGACAATTATTGTCTGGTATAGTGCAGCAGCAGAACAATTTGCTGAGGGCTATTGAGGCGCA
ACAGCATCTGTTGCAACTCACAGTCTGGGGCATCAAGCAGCTCCAGGCAAGAATCCTGGCTGTGGAAAGA
TACCTAAAGGATCAACAGCTCCTGGGGATTTGGGGTTGCTCTGGAAAACTCATTTGCACCACTGCTGTGC
CTTGGAATGCTAGTTGGAGTAATAAATCTCTGGAACAGATTTGGAATCACACGACCTGGATGGAGTGGGA
CAGAGAAATTAACAATTACACAAGCTTAATACACTCCTTAATTGAAGAATCGCAAAACCAGCAAGAAAAG
AATGAACAAGAATTATTGGAATTAGATAAATGGGCAAGTTTGTGGAATTGGTTTAACATAACAAATTGGC
TGTGGTATATAAAATTATTCATAATGATAGTAGGAGGCTTGGTAGGTTTAAGAATAGTTTTTGCTGTACT
TTCTATAGTGAATAGAGTTAGGCAGGGATATTCACCATTATCGTTTCAGACCCACCTCCCAACCCCGAGG
GGACCCGACAGGCCCGAAGGAATAGAAGAAGAAGGTGGAGAGAGAGACAGAGACAGATCCATTCGATTAG
TGAACGGATCGGCACTGCGTGCGCCAATTCTGCAGACAAATGGCAGTATTCATCCACAATTTTAAAAGAA
AAGGGGGGATTGGGGGGTACAGTGCAGGGGAAAGAATAGTAGACATAATAGCAACAGACATACAAACTAA
AGAATTACAAAAACAAATTACAAAAATTCAAAATTTTCGGGTTTATTACAGGGACAGCAGAGATCCAGTT
TGGTTAATGGATCCTCGATAGGTACCGAGTTTCTAGACGGAGTACTGTCCTCCGAGCGGAGTACTGTCCT
CCGACTCGAGCGGAGTACTGTCCTCCGATCGGAGTACTGTCCTCCGCGAATTCCGGAGTACTGTCCTCCG
AAGACGCTAGACGGAGTACTGTCCTCCGAGCGGAGTACTGTCCTCCGACTCGAGCGGAGTACTGTCCTCC
GGCTAGCGGGGGGCTATAAAAGGGGGTGGGGGCGTTCGTCCTCACTCTAGATCTGCGATCTAAGTAAGCT
TGGCATTCCGGTACTGTTGGTAAAGCCACCATGGTGTCTAAGGGCGAAGAGCTGATTAAGGAGAACATGC
ACATGAAGCTGTACATGGAGGGCACCGTGAACAACCACCACTTCAAGTGCACATCCGAGGGCGAAGGCAA
GCCCTACGAGGGCACCCAGACCATGAGAATCAAGGTGGTCGAGGGCGGCCCTCTCCCCTTCGCCTTCGAC
ATCCTGGCTACCAGCTTCATGTACGGCAGCAAAACCTTCATCAACCACACCCAGGGCATCCCCGACTTCT
TTAAGCAGTCCTTCCCTGAGGGCTTCACATGGGAGAGAGTCACCACATACGAAGACGGGGGCGTGCTGAC
CGCTACCCAGGACACCAGCCTCCAGGACGGCTGCCTCATCTACAACGTCAAGATCAGAGGGGTGAACTTC
CCATCCAACGGCCCTGTGATGCAGAAGAAAACACTCGGCTGGGAGGCCTCCACCGAGATGCTGTACCCCG
CTGACGGCGGCCTGGAAGGCAGAAGCGACATGGCCCTGAAGCTCGTGGGCGGGGGCCACCTGATCTGCAA
CTTGAAGACCACATACAGATCCAAGAAACCCGCTAAGAACCTCAAGATGCCCGGCGTCTACTATGTGGAC
AGAAGACTGGAAAGAATCAAGGAGGCCGACAAAGAGACCTACGTCGAGCAGCACGAGGTGGCTGTGGCCA
GATACTGCGACCTCCCTAGCAAACTGGGGCACAAACTTAATTGATAAACCGGTCGATATCAAGCTTATCG
ATAATCAACCTCTGGATTACAAAATTTGTGAAAGATTGACTGGTATTCTTAACTATGTTGCTCCTTTTAC
GCTATGTGGATACGCTGCTTTAATGCCTTTGTATCATGCTATTGCTTCCCGTATGGCTTTCATTTTCTCC
TCCTTGTATAAATCCTGGTTGCTGTCTCTTTATGAGGAGTTGTGGCCCGTTGTCAGGCAACGTGGCGTGG
TGTGCACTGTGTTTGCTGACGCAACCCCCACTGGTTGGGGCATTGCCACCACCTGTCAGCTCCTTTCCGG
GACTTTCGCTTTCCCCCTCCCTATTGCCACGGCGGAACTCATCGCCGCCTGCCTTGCCCGCTGCTGGACA
GGGGCTCGGCTGTTGGGCACTGACAATTCCGTGGTGTTGTCGGGGAAATCATCGTCCTTTCCTTGGCTGC
TCGCCTGTGTTGCCACCTGGATTCTGCGCGGGACGTCCTTCTGCTACGTCCCTTCGGCCCTCAATCCAGC
GGACCTTCCTTCCCGCGGCCTGCTGCCGGCTCTGCGGCCTCTTCCGCGTCTTCGCCTTCGCCCTCAGACG
AGTCGGATCTCCCTTTGGGCCGCCTCCCCGCATCGATACCGTCGACCTCGAGACCTAGAAAAACATGGAG
CAATCACAAGTAGCAATACAGCAGCTACCAATGCTGATTGTGCCTGGCTAGAAGCACAAGAGGAGGAGGA
GGTGGGTTTTCCAGTCACACCTCAGGTACCTTTAAGACCAATGACTTACAAGGCAGCTGTAGATCTTAGC
CACTTTTTAAAAGAAAAGGGGGGACTGGAAGGGCTAATTCACTCCCAACGAAGACAAGATATCCTTGATC
TGTGGATCTACCACACACAAGGCTACTTCCCTGATTGGCAGAACTACACACCAGGGCCAGGGATCAGATA
TCCACTGACCTTTGGATGGTGCTACAAGCTAGTACCAGTTGAGCAAGAGAAGGTAGAAGAAGCCAATGAA
GGAGAGAACACCCGCTTGTTACACCCTGTGAGCCTGCATGGGATGGATGACCCGGAGAGAGAAGTATTAG
AGTGGAGGTTTGACAGCCGCCTAGCATTTCATCACATGGCCCGAGAGCTGCATCCGGACTGTACTGGGTC
TCTCTGGTTAGACCAGATCTGAGCCTGGGAGCTCTCTGGCTAACTAGGGAACCCACTGCTTAAGCCTCAA
TAAAGCTTGCCTTGAGTGCTTCAAGTAGTGTGTGCCCGTCTGTTGTGTGACTCTGGTAACTAGAGATCCC
TCAGACCCTTTTAGTCAGTGTGGAAAATCTCTAGCAGGGCCCGTTTAAACCCGCTGATCAGCCTCGACTG
TGCCTTCTAGTTGCCAGCCATCTGTTGTTTGCCCCTCCCCCGTGCCTTCCTTGACCCTGGAAGGTGCCAC
TCCCACTGTCCTTTCCTAATAAAATGAGGAAATTGCATCGCATTGTCTGAGTAGGTGTCATTCTATTCTG
GGGGGTGGGGTGGGGCAGGACAGCAAGGGGGAGGATTGGGAAGACAATAGCAGGCATGCTGGGGATGCGG
TGGGCTCTATGGCTTCTGAGGCGGAAAGAACCAGCTGGGGCTCTAGGGGGTATCCCC
[124 nt withheld, positions 5238-5361]
C
[91 nt withheld, positions 5363-5453]
A
[49 nt withheld, positions 5455-5503]
CCTTTGACGTTGGAGTCCACGTTCTTT
[37 nt withheld, positions 5531-5567]
ACCCTATCTCGGTCTATTCTTTTGATTTATAAGGGATTTTGCCGATTTCGGCCTATTGGTTAAAAAATGA
GCTGATTTAACAAAAATTTAACGCGAATTAATTCTGTGGAATGTGTGTCAGTTAGGGTGTGGAAAGTCCC
CAGGCTCCCCAGCAGGCAGAAGTATGCAAAGCATGCATCTCAATTAGTCAGCAACCAGGTGTGGAAAGTC
CCCAGGCTCCCCAGCAGGCAGAAGTATGCAAAGCATGCATCTCAATTAGTCAGCAACCATAGTCCCGCCC
CTAACTCCGCCCATCCCGCCCCTAACTCCGCCCAGTTCCGCCCATTCTCCGCCCCATGGCTGACTAATTT
TTTTTATTTATGCAGAGGCCGAGGCCGCCTCTGCCTCTGAGCTATTCCAGAAGTAGTGAGGAGGCTTTTT
TGGAGGCCTAGGCTTTTGCAAAAAGCTCCCGGGAGCTTGTATATCCATTTTCGGATCTGATCAGCACGTG
TTGACAATTAATCATCGGCATAGTATATCGGCATAGTATAATACGACAAGGTGAGGAACTAAACCATGGC
CAAGTTGACCAGTGCCGTTCCGGTGCTCACCGCGCGCGACGTCGCCGGAGCGGTCGAGTTCTGGACCGAC
CGGCTCGGGTTCTCCCGGGACTTCGTGGAGGACGACTTCGCCGGTGTGGTCCGGGACGACGTGACCCTGT
TCATCAGCGCGGTCCAGGACCAGGTGGTGCCGGACAACACCCTGGCCTGGGTGTGGGTGCGCGGCCTGGA
CGAGCTGTACGCCGAGTGGTCGGAGGTCGTGTCCACGAACTTCCGGGACGCCTCCGGGCCGGCCATGACC
GAGATCGGCGAGCAGCCGTGGGGGCGGGAGTTCGCCCTGCGCGACCCGGCCGGCAACTGCGTGCACTTCG
TGGCCGAGGAGCAGGACTGACACGTGCTACGAGATTTCGATTCCACCGCCGCCTTCTATGAAAGGTTGGG
CTTCGGAATCGTTTTCCGGGACGCCGGCTGGATGATCCTCCAGCGCGGGGATCTCATGCTGGAGTTCTTC
GCCCACCCCAACTTGTTTATTGCAGCTTATAATGGTTACAAATAAAGCAATAGCATCACAAATTTCACAA
ATAAAGCATTTTTTTCACTGCATTCTAGTTGTGGTTTGTCCAAACTCATCAATGTATCTTATCATGTCTG
TATACCGTCGACCTCTAGCTAGAGCTTGGCGTAATCATGGTCATAGCTGTTTCCTGTGTGAAATTGTTAT
CCGCTCACAATTCCACACAACATACGAGCCGGAAGCATAAAGTGTAAAGCCTGGGGTGCCTAATGAGTGA
GCTAACTCACATTAATTGCGTTGCGCTCACTGCCCGCTTTCCAGTCGGGAAACCTGTCGTGCCAGCTGCA
TTAATGAATCGGCCAACGCGCGGGGAGAGGCGGTTTGCGTATTGGGCGCTCTTCCGCTTCCTCGCTCACT
GACTCGCTGCGCTCGGTCGTTCGGCTGCGGCGAGCGGTATCAGCTCACTCAAAGGCGGTAATACGGTTAT
CCACAGAATCAGGGGATAACGCAGGAAAGAACATGTGAGCAAAAGGCCAGCAAAAGGCCAGGAACCGTAA
AAAGGCCGCGTTGCTGGCGTTTTTCCATAGGCTCCGCCCCCCTGACGAGCATCACAAAAATCGACGCTCA
AGTCAGAGGTGGCGAAACCCGACAGGACTATAAAGATACCAGGCGTTTCCCCCTGGAAGCTCCCTCGTGC
GCTCTCCTGTTCCGACCCTGCCGCTTACCGGATACCTGTCCGCCTTTCTCCCTTCGGGAAGCGTGGCGCT
TTCTCATAGCTCACGCTGTAGGTATCTCAGTTCGGTGTAGGTCGTTCGCTCCAAGCTGGGCTGTGTGCAC
GAACCCCCCGTTCAGCCCGACCGCTGCGCCTTATCCGGTAACTATCGTCTTGAGTCCAACCCGGTAAGAC
ACGACTTATCGCCACTGGCAGCAGCCACTGGTAACAGGATTAGCAGAGCGAGGTATGTAGGCGGTGCTAC
AGAGTTCTTGAAGTGGTGGCCTAACTACGGCTACACTAGAAGAACAGTATTTGGTATCTGCGCTCTGCTG
AAGCCAGTTACCTTCGGAAAAAGAGTTGGTAGCTCTTGATCCGGCAAACAAACCACCGCTGGTAGCGGTG
GTTTTTTTGTTTGCAAGCAGCAGATTACGCGCAGAAAAAAAGGATCTCAAGAAGATCCTTTGATCTTTTC
TACGGGGTCTGACGCTCAGTGGAACGAAAACTCACGTTAAGGGATTTTGGTCATGAGATTATCAAAAAGG
ATCTTCACCTAGATCCTTTTAAATTAAAAATGAAGTTTTAAATCAATCTAAAGTATATATGAGTAAACTT
GGTCTGACAGTTACCAATGCTTAATCAGTGAGGCACCTATCTCAGCGATCTGTCTATTTCGTTCATCCAT
AGTTGCCTGACTCCCCGTCGTGTAGATAACTACGATACGGGAGGGCTTACCATCTGGCCCCAGTGCTGCA
ATGATACCGCGAGACCCACGCTCACCGGCTCCAGATTTATCAGCAATAAACCAGCCAGCCGGAAGGGCCG
AGCGCAGAAGTGGTCCTGCAACTTTATCCGCCTCCATCCAGTCTATTAATTGTTGCCGGGAAGCTAGAGT
AAGTAGTTCGCCAGTTAATAGTTTGCGCAACGTTGTTGCCATTGCTACAGGCATCGTGGTGTCACGCTCG
TCGTTTGGTATGGCTTCATTCAGCTCCGGTTCCCAACGATCAAGGCGAGTTACATGATCCCCCATGTTGT
GCAAAAAAGCGGTTAGCTCCTTCGGTCCTCCGATCGTTGTCAGAAGTAAGTTGGCCGCAGTGTTATCACT
CATGGTTATGGCAGCACTGCATAATTCTCTTACTGTCATGCCATCCGTAAGATGCTTTTCTGTGACTGGT
GAGTACTCAACCAAGTCATTCTGAGAATAGTGTATGCGGCGACCGAGTTGCTCTTGCCCGGCGTCAATAC
GGGATAATACCGCGCCACATAGCAGAACTTTAAAAGTGCTCATCATTGGAAAACGTTCTTCGGGGCGAAA
ACTCTCAAGGATCTTACCGCTGTTGAGATCCAGTTCGATGTAACCCACTCGTGCACCCAACTGATCTTCA
GCATCTTTTACTTTCACCAGCGTTTCTGGGTGAGCAAAAACAGGAAGGCAAAATGCCGCAAAAAAGGGAA
TAAGGGCGACACGGAAATGTTGAATACTCATACTCTTCCTTTTTCAATATTATTGAAGCATTTATCAGGG
TTATTGTCTCATGAGCGGATACATATTTGAATGTATTTAGAAAAATAAACAAATAGGGGTTCCGCGCACA
TTTCCCCGAAAAGTGCCACCTGAC
Features (pLannotate 1.2.2; 30 found; start..end, strand, type, name):
     31..83      -  misc_feature   bom (fragment): basis of mobility region from pBR322
    238..617     +  enhancer       CMV enhancer: human cytomegalovirus immediate early enhancer
    618..817     +  promoter       CMV promoter: human cytomegalovirus (CMV) immediate early promoter
    835..1015    +  LTR            5' LTR (truncated): truncated 5' long terminal repeat (LTR) from HIV-1
   1062..1187    +  misc_feature   HIV-1 Ψ: packaging signal of human immunodeficiency virus type 1
   1171..1534    +  CDS            HIV-1 gag (fragment): gag protein from human immunodeficiency virus 1; gag
   1680..1913    +  misc_feature   RRE: The Rev response element (RRE) of HIV-1 allows for Rev-dependent mRNA export from the nucleus to the cytoplasm.
   2290..2390    +  CDS            Rev (fragment): human immunodeficiency virus 1 (HIV-1) Rev protein; rev; enhances nuclear export of unspliced and incompletely spliced viral mRNAs
   2440..2557    +  misc_feature   cPPT/CTS: central polypurine tract and central termination sequence of HIV-1
   2628..2646    +  protein_bind   5X UAS (fragment): five tandem copies of the "ScaI site" 17-mer CGGAGTACTGTCCTCCG, an upstream activating sequence (UAS) that efficiently binds yeast Gal4 (Webster et al., 1988; Pfeiffer et al., 2010) GAL4
   2901..3614    +  CDS            TagRFP: monomeric derivative of red fluorescent protein from Entacmaea quadricolor (Merzlyak et al., 2007) mammalian codon-optimized
   3623..3643    +  misc_feature   MCS (fragment): pBluescript multiple cloning site
   3643..4231    +  misc_feature   WPRE: woodchuck hepatitis virus posttranscriptional regulatory element
   4168..4749    +  CDS            nef (fragment): NEF_HV1H2 - Experimental evidence at protein level: Swiss-Prot protein existence level 1. Extracellular Nef protein targets CD4(+) T-lymphocytes for apoptosis by interacting with CXCR4 surface receptors. From Human immunodeficiency virus type 1 group M subtype B (isolate HXB2) (HIV-1).
   4756..4936    +  LTR            5' LTR (truncated): truncated 5' long terminal repeat (LTR) from HIV-1
   4968..5192    +  polyA_signal   bGH poly(A) signal: bovine growth hormone polyadenylation signal
   5196..5217    +  promoter       SV40 promoter (fragment): SV40 enhancer and early promoter
   5238..5666    +  rep_origin     f1 ori (sequence partly withheld): f1 bacteriophage origin of replication; arrow indicates direction of (+) strand synthesis
   5680..6009    +  promoter       SV40 promoter: SV40 enhancer and early promoter
   6057..6104    +  promoter       EM7 promoter: synthetic bacterial promoter&nbsp
   6123..6497    +  CDS            BleoR: antibiotic-binding protein; Sh ble from Streptoalloteichus hindustanus; confers resistance to bleomycin, phleomycin, and Zeocin™
   6507..6632    +  CDS            ble (fragment): BLE_KLEPN - Experimental evidence at protein level: Swiss-Prot protein existence level 1. Binding protein with a strong affinity to the bleomycin family of antibiotics. Binds to CL990; an antimitotic-antibiotic compound. From Klebsiella pneumoniae.
   6627..6748    +  polyA_signal   SV40 poly(A) signal: SV40 polyadenylation signal
   6821..6837    -  protein_bind   lac operator: The lac repressor binds to the lac operator to inhibit transcription in E. coli. This inhibition can be relieved by adding lactose or isopropyl-β-D-thiogalactopyranoside (IPTG). lac repressor encoded by lacI
   6845..6875    -  promoter       lac promoter: promoter for the E. coli lac operon
   6890..6911    -  protein_bind   CAP binding site: CAP binding activates transcription in the presence of cAMP. E. coli catabolite activator protein
   6924..7016    -  CDS            lacI (fragment): lac repressor; lacI; The lac repressor binds to the lac operator to inhibit transcription in E. coli. This inhibition can be relieved by adding lactose or isopropyl-β-D-thiogalactopyranoside (IPTG).
   7199..7787    -  rep_origin     ori: high-copy-number ColE1/pMB1/pBR322/pUC origin of replication
   7958..8818    -  CDS            AmpR: β-lactamase; bla; confers resistance to ampicillin, carbenicillin, and related antibiotics
   8819..8923    -  promoter       AmpR promoter: bla
