[The description below was written by a language model from this plasmid's Addgene catalogue record and pLannotate feature annotations shown in this document.]
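Description:
pLN429 (FuGW-G8p-mKate2) is a third-generation-style HIV-1 lentiviral transfer plasmid built on the FUGW backbone. It serves as the reporter output module ("Module 3") of a synthetic gene circuit for mammalian cells. In bacteria it replicates from a high-copy ColE1/pUC-type origin and is selected with ampicillin through the bla gene. An f1 origin is also present. The backbone carries an SV40/EM7-driven BleoR cassette with an SV40 polyadenylation signal, which could in principle confer Zeocin resistance. This cassette lies outside the LTR-flanked region, so it would not be packaged into virus.

The viral genome is transcribed from a CMV enhancer/promoter fused to a truncated 5' LTR. It contains the Ψ packaging signal with a gag fragment, the RRE for Rev-dependent nuclear export, and the cPPT/CTS. Downstream of these sits the synthetic payload, a GAL4-responsive promoter (G8p) that the record describes as having eight GAL4 binding sites, driving the far-red fluorescent protein mKate2. The automated annotation detects only a fragment of a UAS array. It labels the reporter coding sequence as TagRFP, which is consistent with mKate2 belonging to the same Entacmaea quadricolor-derived protein family. The record does not describe the minimal promoter element within G8p. A WPRE follows the reporter to enhance transcript expression, and then come the truncated 3' LTR and a bGH polyadenylation signal.

mKate2 is expected to be expressed only when a GAL4 DNA-binding-domain transcriptional activator is supplied, presumably by other modules of the circuit. The construct therefore provides a fluorescent readout of circuit activation in transfected or transduced cells. It was developed in work on RNA-based immunomodulatory gene circuits for cancer immunotherapy.
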