Addgene plasmid #105185: pLN429 (FuGW-G8p-mKate2)
Purpose: Module 3 - GAL4 synthetic promoter ( with eight binding sites) drives mKate2 expression
Depositing lab: Timothy Lu. Depositing organization: Massachusetts Institute of Technology. Publication: Synthetic RNA-Based Immunomodulatory Gene Circuits for Cancer Immunotherapy. Nissim L, Wu MR, Pery E, Binder-Nissim A, Suzuki HI, Stupp D, Wehrspaun C, Tabach Y, Sharp PA, Lu TK. Cell. 2017 Nov 16;171(5):1138-1150.e15. doi: 10.1016/j.cell.2017.09.049. Epub 2017 Oct 19. PubMed 29056342.
Backbone
  Vector backbone: FUGW
  Vector type: Mammalian Expression, Lentiviral, Synthetic Biology
Growth in bacteria
  Bacterial resistance: Ampicillin, 100 μg/mL
  Growth temperature: 37°C
  Growth strain: NEB Stable
  Copy number: Unknown
Gene/Insert
  Gene/Insert name: G8p-mKate2
  Species: Synthetic
Terms and licenses: Academic/Nonprofit Terms; Industry Terms: Not Available to Industry
How to cite: pLN429 (FuGW-G8p-mKate2) was a gift from Timothy Lu (Addgene plasmid # 105185 ; http://n2t.net/addgene:105185 ; RRID:Addgene_105185)
